Addgene plasmid #160667: pJMP2774
Purpose: Mobile CRISPRi sfGFP 'test', gmc6 sgRNA
Depositing lab: Jason Peters. Depositing organization: University of Wisconsin, Madison. Publication: Programmable Gene Knockdown in Diverse Bacteria Using Mobile-CRISPRi. Banta AB, Ward RD, Tran JS, Bacon EE, Peters JM. Curr Protoc Microbiol. 2020 Dec;59(1):e130. doi: 10.1002/cpmc.130. PubMed 33332762.
Backbone
  Vector backbone: R6Kγ
  Vector type: Bacterial Expression
  Selectable markers: Gentamycin
Growth in bacteria
  Bacterial resistance: Ampicillin, 100 μg/mL
  Growth temperature: 37°C
  Growth strain: BW25141
  Copy number: High Copy
Gene/Insert
  Gene/Insert name: gmc6 (gfp) sgRNA
  gRNA/shRNA sequence: CATCTAATTCAACAAGAATT
  Species: Synthetic
  Cloning method: Gibson Cloning
Terms and licenses: Academic/Nonprofit Terms; Industry Terms: Not Available to Industry
How to cite: pJMP2774 was a gift from Jason Peters (Addgene plasmid # 160667 ; http://n2t.net/addgene:160667 ; RRID:Addgene_160667)
