[The description below was written by a language model from this plasmid's Addgene catalogue record and pLannotate feature annotations shown in this document.]
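Description:
pJMP2774 is an 11.8 kb bacterial Mobile-CRISPRi "test" plasmid built on an R6Kγ backbone. The R6K γ origin requires the pi initiator protein, so the plasmid replicates only in pir-type E. coli hosts (the record lists BW25141 as the growth strain) and behaves as a non-replicating suicide vector elsewhere. It is maintained with ampicillin resistance (bla). An incP oriT allows conjugative transfer into recipient bacteria. The Tn7L and Tn7R ends define a mini-Tn7 transposon holding the functional cargo, while bla, the R6K origin and oriT lie outside these ends and are not expected to be carried into the recipient chromosome. No Tn7 transposase genes are annotated, so transposase presumably has to be supplied separately.

The transposon cargo is a self-contained knockdown assay. It includes a catalytically dead S. pyogenes Cas9 with a C-terminal 3xMyc tag, preceded by a hybrid promoter region annotated with PLtetO-1 and lac operator fragments. There is also an sgRNA cassette, detected through its tracrRNA-derived scaffold, which also has a lac operator fragment upstream. lacI expressed from the lacIq promoter represses both, which should make knockdown IPTG-inducible. The sgRNA, gmc6, is directed against gfp, and a superfolder GFP gene sits within the same element as its target; the sfGFP promoter is not annotated. A gentamicin resistance gene (aacC1) with the integron Pc promoter upstream selects for integrants, and its flanking FRT sites allow FLP-mediated marker removal. Terminators (rrnB T1, lambda t0) insulate the cassettes.

According to the record, the construct serves as a test of Mobile-CRISPRi. Presumably, loss of sfGFP fluorescence reports how efficiently CRISPRi works in a given bacterial species. Several short annotated fragments (CmR, p15A, rop, lacZα, λ integrase) appear to be cloning remnants rather than functional parts.
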