Features (pLannotate 1.2.2; 32 found; start..end, strand, type, name):
      1..78      +  promoter       lacIq promoter: lacI (mutant); In the lacIq allele, a single base change in the promoter boosts expression of the lacI gene about 10-fold.
     79..1161    +  CDS            lacI: lac repressor; lacI; The lac repressor binds to the lac operator to inhibit transcription in E. coli. This inhibition can be relieved by adding lactose or isopropyl-β-D-thiogalactopyranoside (IPTG).
   1174..1195    +  protein_bind   CAP binding site: CAP binding activates transcription in the presence of cAMP. E. coli catabolite activator protein
   1266..1352    +  ncRNA          Thr leader (fragment): Accession: RF00506 - Threonine operon leader
   1445..1462    +  protein_bind   lac operator (fragment): The lac repressor binds to the lac operator to inhibit transcription in E. coli. This inhibition can be relieved by adding lactose or isopropyl-β-D-thiogalactopyranoside (IPTG). lac repressor encoded by lacI
   1513..1580    +  misc_RNA       tracrRNA (fragment): trans-activating CRISPR RNA for the Streptococcus pyogenes CRISPR/Cas9 system
   1818..2531    +  CDS            Superfolder GFP: Superfolder GFP is a basic (constitutively fluorescent) green fluorescent protein published in 2005, derived from Aequorea victoria. It is reported to be a very rapidly-maturing weak dimer.
   2676..2723    -  protein_bind   FRT: FLP-mediated recombination occurs in the 8-bp core sequence TCTAGAAA (Turan and Bode, 2011). FLP recombinase from the Saccharomyces cerevisiae 2μ plasmid
   2770..2802    -  CDS            CmR (fragment): chloramphenicol acetyltransferase; cat; confers resistance to chloramphenicol
   2840..2868    +  promoter       Pc promoter: intI1 (promoter lies within the coding sequence); class 1 integron promoter
   3057..3590    +  CDS            GmR: gentamycin acetyltransferase; aacC1; confers resistance to gentamycin
   3638..3671    -  protein_bind   FRT (minimal): supports FLP-mediated excision but not integration (Turan and Bode, 2011) FLP recombinase from the Saccharomyces cerevisiae 2μ plasmid
   3736..3822    -  terminator     rrnB T1 terminator: Escherichia coli rrnB; transcription terminator T1 from the E. coli rrnB gene
   3886..3915    -  CDS            CmR (fragment): chloramphenicol acetyltransferase confers resistance to chloramphenicol
   3925..4019    -  terminator     lambda t0 terminator: transcription terminator from phage lambda
   4040..4064    +  misc_feature   MCS (fragment): pBluescript multiple cloning site
   4068..4266    +  mobile_element Tn7R (fragment): mini-Tn7 element (right end of the Tn7 transposon) Tn7
   4338..4406    +  CDS            lacZα (fragment): LacZα fragment of β-galactosidase; lacZ fragment
   4412..4511    -  misc_feature   bom (fragment): basis of mobility region from pBR322
   4613..4648    -  CDS            rop (fragment): Rop protein, which maintains plasmids at low copy number; rop
   4743..4847    +  promoter       AmpR promoter: bla
   4848..5708    +  CDS            AmpR: β-lactamase; bla; confers resistance to ampicillin, carbenicillin, and related antibiotics
   5881..5906    +  CDS            bla(M) (fragment): β-lactamase lacking the signal sequence; bla(M); allows cytosolic expression of β-lactamase
   6009..6397    +  rep_origin     R6K γ ori: γ replication origin from E. coli plasmid R6K; requires the R6K initiator protein pi for replication
   6408..6447    +  CDS            λ integrase (fragment): integrase from phage λ; int
   6666..6774    +  oriT           oriT: incP origin of transfer
   6878..7043    +  mobile_element Tn7L: mini-Tn7 element (left end of the Tn7 transposon) Tn7
   7198..7287    -  CDS            3xMyc: 3 tandem Myc epitope tags
   7297..11400   -  CDS            dCas9: catalytically dead mutant of the Cas9 endonuclease from the Streptococcus pyogenes Type II CRISPR/Cas system RNA-guided DNA-binding protein that lacks endonuclease activity due to the D10A mutation in the RuvC catalytic domain and the H840A mutation in the HNH catalytic domain
  11421..11442   -  promoter       PLtetO-1 promoter (fragment): modified phage lambda PL promoter with tet operator sites (Lutz and Bujard, 1997)
  11442..11459   -  protein_bind   lac operator (fragment): The lac repressor binds to the lac operator to inhibit transcription in E. coli. This inhibition can be relieved by adding lactose or isopropyl-β-D-thiogalactopyranoside (IPTG). lac repressor encoded by lacI
  11516..11635   +  rep_origin     p15A ori (fragment): Plasmids containing the medium-copy-number p15A origin of replication can be propagated in E. coli cells that contain a second plasmid with the ColE1 origin.
>Addgene plasmid #160667 | pJMP2774 | addgene full sequence | sequence record 314821 | Addgene NGS Result
GACACCATCGAATGGTGCAAAACCTTTCGCGGTATGGCATGATAGCGCCCGGAAGAGAGTCAATTCAGGG
TGGTGAATGTGAAACCAGTAACGTTATACGATGTCGCAGAGTATGCCGGTGTCTCTTATCAGACCGTTTC
CCGCGTGGTGAACCAGGCCAGCCACGTTTCTGCGAAAACGCGGGAAAAAGTGGAAGCGGCGATGGCGGAG
CTGAATTACATTCCCAACCGCGTGGCACAACAACTGGCGGGCAAACAGTCGTTGCTGATTGGCGTTGCCA
CCTCCAGTCTGGCCCTGCACGCGCCGTCGCAAATTGTCGCGGCGATTAAATCTCGCGCCGATCAACTGGG
TGCCAGCGTGGTGGTGTCGATGGTAGAACGAAGCGGCGTCGAAGCCTGTAAAGCGGCGGTGCACAATCTT
CTCGCGCAACGCGTCAGTGGGCTGATCATTAACTATCCGCTGGATGACCAGGATGCCATTGCTGTGGAAG
CTGCCTGCACTAATGTTCCGGCGTTATTTCTTGATGTCTCTGACCAGACACCCATCAACAGTATTATTTT
CTCCCATGAAGATGGTACGCGACTGGGCGTGGAGCATCTGGTCGCATTGGGTCACCAGCAAATCGCGCTG
TTAGCGGGCCCATTAAGTTCTGTCTCGGCGCGTCTGCGTCTGGCTGGCTGGCATAAATATCTCACTCGCA
ATCAAATTCAGCCGATAGCGGAACGGGAAGGCGACTGGAGTGCCATGTCCGGTTTTCAACAAACCATGCA
AATGCTGAATGAGGGCATCGTTCCCACTGCGATGCTGGTTGCCAACGATCAGATGGCGCTGGGCGCAATG
CGCGCCATTACCGAGTCCGGGCTGCGCGTTGGTGCGGATATCTCGGTAGTGGGATACGACGATACCGAAG
ATAGCTCATGTTATATCCCGCCGTTAACCACCATCAAACAGGATTTTCGCCTGCTGGGGCAAACCAGCGT
GGACCGCTTGCTGCAACTCTCTCAGGGCCAGGCGGTGAAGGGCAATCAGCTGTTGCCCGTCTCACTGGTG
AAAAGAAAAACCACCCTGGCGCCCAATACGCAAACCGCCTCTCCCCGCGCGTTGGCCGATTCATTAATGC
AGCTGGCACGACAGGTTTCCCGACTGGAAAGCGGGCAGTGAGCGCAACGCAATTAATGTAAGTTAGCTCA
CTCATTAGGCACCCCACCCGGGTCCTTGAGCCCCATTATCACCTCCAAAGCCTTCTCGTCTGGTCAGTTT
CACCTGTTTTACGTAAAAACCCGCTTCGGCGGGTTTTTACTTTTGGGGAAACACAGAAAAAAGCCCGCAC
CTGACAGTGCGGGCTTTTTTTTTCGACCAAAGGTGCGACTACTCTTGCCTACTACCTATCGACTGAGCTG
AAAGAATTCCTAAAGATCTATAAATGTGAGCGGATAACATTGACATTGTGAGCGGATAACAAGATACTTC
TAGTCATCTAATTCAACAAGAATTGTTTAAGAGCTATGCTGGAAACAGCATAGCAAGTTTAAATAAGGCT
AGTCCGTTATCAACTTGAAAAAGTGGCACCGAGTCGGTGCTTTTTTTTTGAATTCATGTGGCTGACCGTT
CTGTTGTCTCTCGCTCTTCCGAGTAGACGAACAATAAGGCCTCCCTAACGGGGGGCCTTTTTTATTGATA
ACAAAAGTCAGTGCTTCCGCTATTTCCAAAATACCGGGCTAATACGGTTTAAACGAAAATTTATCAAAAA
GAGTATTGACTTAAAGTCTAACCTATAGGATACTTACAGCCAGATCTGAGCGAGAAGGAGGTAAAGTATG
AGCAAAGGAGAAGAACTTTTCACTGGAGTTGTCCCAATTCTTGTTGAATTAGATGGTGATGTTAATGGGC
ACAAATTTTCTGTCCGTGGAGAGGGTGAAGGTGATGCTACAAACGGAAAACTCACCCTTAAATTTATTTG
CACTACTGGAAAACTACCTGTTCCGTGGCCAACACTTGTCACTACTCTGACCTATGGTGTTCAATGCTTT
TCCCGTTATCCGGATCACATGAAACGGCATGACTTTTTCAAGAGTGCCATGCCCGAAGGTTATGTACAGG
AACGCACTATATCTTTCAAAGATGACGGGACCTACAAGACGCGTGCTGAAGTCAAGTTTGAAGGTGATAC
CCTTGTTAATCGTATCGAGTTAAAGGGTATTGATTTTAAAGAAGATGGAAACATTCTTGGACACAAACTG
GAGTACAACTTTAACTCACACAATGTATACATCACGGCAGACAAACAAAAGAATGGAATCAAAGCTAACT
TCAAAATTCGCCACAACGTTGAAGATGGTTCCGTTCAACTAGCAGACCATTATCAACAAAATACTCCAAT
TGGCGATGGCCCTGTCCTTTTACCAGACAACCATTACCTGTCGACACAATCTGTCCTTTCGAAAGATCCC
AACGAAAAGCGTGACCACATGGTCCTTCTTGAGTTTGTAACTGCTGCTGGGATTACACATGGCATGGATG
AGCTCTACAAATAATAAGTTTAAACGACCTCCTGGATTTGCTCAGACAGCCTTTTCGTCATTCGTTTCAG
CCAAAAAACTTAAGACCGCCGGTCTTGTCCACTACCTTGCAGTAATGCGGTGGACAGGATCGGCGGTTTT
CTTTTCTCTTCTCAAGAAGTTCCTATACTTTCTAGAGAATAGGAACTTCGGAATAGGAACTTCCTCCTGA
ACGGCCATAAGAACGAAGGCTGTCTGTTGAACTCTCGAGCCTTGTCGCCTTGCGTATAATATTTGCCCAT
GGACGCACACCGTGGAAACGGATGAAGGCACGAACCCAGTTGACATAAGCCTGTTCGGTTCGTAAACTGT
AATGCAAGTAGCGTATGCGCTCACGCAACTGGTCCAGAACCTTGACCGAACGCAGCGGTGGTAACGGCGC
AGTGGCGGTTTTCATGGCTTGTTATGACTGTTTTTTTGTACAGTCTATGCCTCGGGCATCCAAGCAGCAA
GCGCGTTACGCCGTGGGTCGATGTTTGATGTTATGGAGCAGCAACGATGTTACGCAGCAGCAACGATGTT
ACGCAGCAGGGCAGTCGCCCTAAAACAAAGTTAGGTGGCTCAAGTATGGGCATCATTCGCACATGTAGGC
TCGGCCCTGACCAAGTCAAATCCATGCGGGCTGCTCTTGATCTTTTCGGTCGTGAGTTCGGAGACGTAGC
CACCTACTCCCAACATCAGCCGGACTCCGATTACCTCGGGAACTTGCTCCGTAGTAAGACATTCATCGCG
CTTGCTGCCTTCGACCAAGAAGCGGTTGTTGGCGCTCTCGCGGCTTACGTTCTGCCCAAGTTTGAGCAGC
CGCGTAGTGAGATCTATATCTATGATCTCGCAGTCTCCGGAGAGCACCGGAGGCAGGGCATTGCCACCGC
GCTCATCAATCTCCTCAAGCATGAGGCCAACGCGCTTGGTGCTTATGTGATCTACGTGCAAGCAGATTAC
GGTGACGATCCCGCAGTGGCTCTCTATACAAAGTTGGGCATACGGGAAGAAGTGATGCACTTTGATATCG
ACCCAAGTACCGCCACCTAACAATTCGTTCAAGCCGAGATCTCGAGCATCAGCTTCAAAAGCGCTCTGAA
GTTCCTATACTTTCTAGAGAATAGGAACTTCGGAATAGGTACTTCAAGATCCCCAATTCGAGCTCATCGT
CCGGGCCGCAAGCTCCTAGCGGCGGATTTGTCCTACTCAGGAGAGCGTTCACCGACAAACAACAGATAAA
ACGAAAGGCCCAGTCTTTCGACTGAGCCTTTCGTTTTATTTGATGCCTCAAGCTAGAGAGTCATTACCCC
AGGCGTTTAAGGGCACCAATAACTGCCTTAAAAAAATTACGCCCCGCCCTGCCACTCATCGCAGTCTAGC
TTGGATTCTCACCAATAAAAAACGCCCGGCGGCAACCGAGCGTTCTGAACAAATCCAGATGGAGTTCTGA
GGTCATTACTGGATCTATCAACAGGAGTCCAAGCTCAGCTAATTAAGCTAGCTTATCGATACCGTCGACC
TCGAACCCCACGCCCCTCTTTAATACGACGGGCAATTTGCACTTCAGAAAATGAAGAGTTTGCTTTAGCC
ATAACAAAAGTCCAGTATGCTTTTTCACAGCATAACTGGACTGATTTCAGTTTACAACTATTCTGTCTAG
TTTAAGACTTTATTGTCATAGTTTAGATCTATTTTGTTCAGTTTAAGACTTTATTGTCCGCCCACACCTG
CTTACGCAGGGCATCCATTTATTACTCAACCGTAACCGATTTTGCCAGGTTACGCGGCTGGTCCTCTAGC
TGGCGTAATAGCGAAGAGGCCCGCACCGATCGCCCTTCCCAACAGTTGCGCAGCCTGAATGGCGAATGGC
GCCTGATGCGGTATTTTCTCCTTACGCATCTGTGCGGTATTTCACACCGCATATGGTGCACTCTCAGTAC
AATCTGCTCTGATGCCGCATAGTTAAGCCAGCCCCGACACCCGCCAACACCCGCTGACGCGCCCTGACGG
GCTTGTCTGCTCCCGGCATCCGCTTACAGACAAGCTGTGACCGTCTCCGGGAGCTGCATGTGTCAGAGGT
TTTCACCGTCGTCACCGAAACGCGCGAGACGAAAGGGCCTCGTGATACGCCTATTTTTATAGGTTAATGT
CATGATAATAATGGTTTCTTAGACGTCAGGTGGCACTTTTCGGGGAAATGTGCGCGGAACCCCTATTTGT
TTATTTTTCTAAATACATTCAAATATGTATCCGCTCATGAGACAATAACCCTGATAAATGCTTCAATAAT
ATTGAAAAAGGAAGAGTATGAGTATTCAACATTTCCGTGTCGCCCTTATTCCCTTTTTTGCGGCATTTTG
CCTTCCTGTTTTTGCTCACCCAGAAACGCTGGTGAAAGTAAAAGATGCTGAAGATCAGTTGGGTGCACGA
GTGGGTTACATCGAACTGGATCTCAACAGCGGTAAGATCCTTGAGAGTTTTCGCCCCGAAGAACGTTTTC
CAATGATGAGCACTTTTAAAGTTCTGCTATGTGGCGCGGTATTATCCCGTATTGACGCCGGGCAAGAGCA
ACTCGGTCGCCGCATACACTATTCTCAGAATGACTTGGTTGAGTACTCACCAGTCACAGAAAAGCATCTT
ACGGATGGCATGACAGTAAGAGAATTATGCAGTGCTGCCATAACCATGAGTGATAACACTGCGGCCAACT
TACTTCTGACAACGATCGGAGGACCGAAGGAGCTAACCGCTTTTTTGCACAACATGGGGGATCATGTAAC
TCGCCTTGATCGTTGGGAACCGGAGCTGAATGAAGCCATACCAAACGACGAGCGTGACACCACGATGCCT
GTAGCAATGGCAACAACGTTGCGCAAACTATTAACTGGCGAACTACTTACTCTAGCTTCCCGGCAACAAT
TAATAGACTGGATGGAGGCGGATAAAGTTGCAGGACCACTTCTGCGCTCGGCCCTTCCGGCTGGCTGGTT
TATTGCTGATAAATCTGGAGCCGGTGAGCGTGGGTCCCGCGGTATCATTGCAGCACTGGGGCCAGATGGT
AAGCCCTCCCGTATCGTAGTTATCTACACGACGGGGAGTCAGGCAACTATGGATGAACGAAATAGACAGA
TCGCTGAGATAGGTGCCTCACTGATTAAGCATTGGTAACTGTCAGACCAAGTTTACTCATATATACTTTA
GATTGATTTAAAACTTCATTTTTAATTTAAAAGGATCTAGGTGAAGATCCTTTTTGATAATCTCATGACC
AAAATCCCTTAACGTGAGTTTTCGTTCCACTGAGCGTCAGACCCCGTAGAAAAGATCAAAGGCAGTTATT
GGTGCCTCACTGATTAAGCATTGGTAACTGTCAGACCAAGTTTACTCATATATACTTTAGATTGATTTAA
AACTTCATTTTTAATTTTTGCGGCCGCAAGATCCGGCCACGATGCGTCCGGCGTAGAGGATCTGAAGATC
AGCAGTTCAACCTGTTGATAGTACGTACTAAGCTCTCATGTTTCACGTACTAAGCTCTCATGTTTAACGT
ACTAAGCTCTCATGTTTAACGAACTAAACCCTCATGGCTAACGTACTAAGCTCTCATGGCTAACGTACTA
AGCTCTCATGTTTCACGTACTAAGCTCTCATGTTTGAACAATAAAATTAATATAAATCAGCAACTTAAAT
AGCCTCTAAGGTTTTAAGTTTTATAAGAAAAAAAAGAATATATAAGGCTTTTAAAGCTTTTAAGGTTTAA
CGGTTGTGGACAACAAGCCAGGGATGTAACGCACTGAGAAGCCCTTAGAGCCTCTCAAAGCAATTTTGAG
TGACACAGGAACACTTAACGGCTGACATGGGAATTAGCCATGGCATCACAGTATCGTGATGACAGAGGCA
GGGAGTGCGGCCTTTTTACGGTTCCTGGCCTTTTGCTGGCCTTTTGCTCACATGTTCTTTCCTGCGTTAT
CAGGGGATTCCTTAAGGTATACTTTCCGCTGCATAACCCTGCTTCGGGGTCATTATAGCGATTTTTTCGG
TATATCCATCCTTTTTCGCACGATATACAGGATTTTGCCAAAGGGTTCGTGTAGACTTTCCTTGGTGTAT
CCAACGGCGTCAGCCGGGCAGGATAGGTGAAGTAGGCCCACCCGCGAGCGGGTGTTCCTTCTTCACTGTC
CCTTATTCGCACCTGGCGGTGCTCAACGGGAATCCTGCTCTGCGAGGCTGGCCGATAAGCTCTGATACCG
CTCGCCGCAGCCGAACGACCGAGCGCAGCGGGTCAGTGAGCGAGGAAGCGGAAGAGCCCAAACATAACAG
GAAGAAAAATGCCCCGCTGTGGGCGGACAAAATAGTTGGGAACTGGGAGGGGTGGAAATGGAGTTTTTAA
GGATTATTTAGGGAAGAGTGACAAAATAGATGGGAACTGGGTGTAGCGTCGTAAGCTAATACGAAAATTA
AAAATGACAAAATAGTTTGGAACTAGATTTCACTTATCTGGTTCTTGAGGCGGTTAAAAGAGCCGTACTC
TTCTCCGATGTCGACTAGGCCATGATGCTCATTCTGTGGGACCAAAACGAAAAAACACCCTTTCGGGTGT
CTTTTCTGGAATTTGGTACCGAGGCTGCAAGTCCCATTAAGGAGGCGCGCCTTATTACAGATCTTCCTCA
GAGATGAGCTTCTGTTCCAGATCTTCTTCTGAAATCAACTTTTGTTCCAGATCTTCTTCAGAGATGAGTT
TCTGCTCCGCGGCCGCGTCACCTCCTAGCTGACTCAAATCAATGCGTGTTTCATAAAGACCAGTGATGGA
TTGATGGATAAGAGTGGCATCTAAAACTTCTTTTGTAGACGTATATCGTTTACGATCAATTGTTGTATCA
AAATATTTAAAAGCAGCGGGAGCTCCAAGATTCGTCAACGTAAATAAATGAATAATATTTTCTGCTTGTT
CACGTATTGGTTTGTCTCTATGTTTGTTATATGCACTAAGAACTTTATCTAAATTGGCATCTGCTAAAAT
AACACGCTTAGAAAATTCACTGATTTGCTCAATAATCTCATCTAAATAATGCTTATGCTGCTCCACAAAC
AATTGTTTTTGTTCGTTATCTTCTGGACTACCCTTCAACTTTTCATAATGACTAGCTAAATATAAAAAAT
TCACATATTTGCTTGGCAGAGCCAGCTCATTTCCTTTTTGTAATTCTCCGGCACTAGCCAGCATCCGTTT
ACGACCGTTTTCTAACTCAAAAAGACTATATTTAGGTAGTTTAATGATTAAGTCTTTTTTAACTTCCTTA
TATCCTTTAGCTTCTAAAAAGTCAATCGGATTTTTTTCAAAGGAACTTCTTTCCATAATTGTGATCCCTA
GTAACTCTTTAACGGATTTTAACTTCTTCGATTTCCCTTTTTCCACCTTAGCAACCACTAGGACTGAATA
AGCTACCGTTGGACTATCAAAACCACCATATTTTTTTGGATCCCAGTCTTTTTTACGAGCAATAAGCTTG
TCCGAATTTCTTTTTGGTAAAATTGACTCCTTGGAGAATCCGCCTGTCTGTACTTCTGTTTTCTTGACAA
TATTGACTTGGGGCATGGACAATACTTTGCGCACTGTGGCAAAATCTCGCCCTTTATCCCAGACAATTTC
TCCAGTTTCCCCATTAGTTTCGATTAGAGGGCGTTTGCGAATCTCTCCATTTGCAAGTGTAATTTCTGTT
TTGAAGAAGTTCATGATATTAGAGTAAAAGAAATATTTTGCGGTTGCTTTGCCTATTTCTTGCTCAGACT
TAGCAATCATTTTACGAACATCATAAACTTTATAATCACCATAGACAAACTCCGATTCAAGTTTTGGATA
TTTCTTAATCAAAGCAGTTCCAACGACGGCATTTAGATACGCATCATGGGCATGATGGTAATTGTTAATC
TCACGTACTTTATAGAATTGGAAATCTTTTCGGAAGTCAGAAACTAATTTAGATTTTAAGGTAATCACTT
TAACCTCTCGAATAAGTTTATCATTTTCATCGTATTTAGTATTCATGCGACTATCCAAAATTTGTGCCAC
ATGCTTAGTGATTTGGCGAGTTTCAACCAATTGGCGTTTGATAAAACCAGCTTTATCAAGTTCACTCAAA
CCTCCACGTTCAGCTTTCGTTAAATTATCAAACTTACGTTGAGTGATTAACTTGGCGTTTAGAAGTTGTC
TCCAATAGTTTTTCATCTTTTTGACTACTTCTTCACTTGGAACGTTATCCGATTTACCACGATTTTTATC
AGAACGCGTTAAGACCTTATTGTCTATTGAATCGTCTTTAAGGAAACTTTGTGGAACAATGGCATCGACA
TCATAATCACTTAAACGATTAATATCTAATTCTTGGTCCACATACATGTCTCTTCCATTTTGGAGATAAT
AGAGATAGAGCTTTTCATTTTGCAATTGAGTATTTTCAACAGGATGCTCTTTAAGAATCTGACTTCCTAA
TTCTTTGATACCTTCTTCGATTCGTTTCATACGCTCTCGCGAATTTTTCTGGCCCTTTTGAGTTGTCTGA
TTTTCACGTGCCATTTCAATAACGATATTTTCTGGCTTATGCCGCCCCATTACTTTGACCAATTCATCAA
CAACTTTTACAGTCTGTAAAATACCTTTTTTAATAGCAGGGCTACCAGCTAAATTTGCAATATGTTCATG
TAAACTATCGCCTTGTCCAGACACTTGTGCTTTTTGAATATCTTCTTTAAATGTCAAACTATCATCATGG
ATCAGCTGCATAAAATTGCGATTGGCAAAACCATCTGATTTCAAAAAATCTAATATTGTTTTGCCAGATT
GCTTATCCCTAATACCATTAATCAATTTTCGAGACAAACGTCCCCAACCAGTATAACGGCGACGTTTAAG
CTGTTTCATCACCTTATCATCAAAGAGGTGAGCATATGTTTTAAGTCTTTCCTCAATCATCTCCCTATCT
TCAAATAAGGTCAATGTTAAAACAATATCCTCTAAGATATCTTCATTTTCTTCATTATCCAAAAAATCTT
TATCTTTAATAATTTTTAGCAAATCATGGTAGGTACCTAATGAAGCATTAAATCTATCTTCAACTCCTGA
AATTTCAACACTATCAAAACATTCTATTTTTTTGAAATAATCTTCTTTTAATTGCTTAACGGTTACTTTT
CGATTTGTTTTGAAGAGTAAATCAACAATGGCTTTCTTCTGTTCACCTGAAAGAAATGCTGGTTTTCGCA
TTCCTTCAGTAACATATTTGACCTTTGTCAATTCGTTATAAACCGTAAAATACTCATAAAGCAAACTATG
TTTTGGTAGTACTTTTTCATTTGGAAGATTTTTATCAAAGTTTGTCATGCGTTCAATAAATGATTGAGCT
GAAGCACCTTTATCGACAACTTCTTCAAAATTCCATGGGGTAATTGTTTCTTCAGACTTCCGAGTCATCC
ATGCAAAACGACTATTGCCACGCGCCAATGGACCAACATAATAAGGGATTCGAAAAGTCAAGATTTTTTC
AATCTTCTCACGATTGTCTTTTAAAAATGGATAAAAATCTTCTTGTCGTCTCAAAATAGCATGCAGCTCA
CCCAAGTGAATTTGATGGGGAATAGAGCCGTTGTCAAAGGTCCGTTGCTTGCGCAGCAAATCTTCACGAT
TTAGTTTCACCAATAATTCCTCAGTACCATCCATTTTTTCTAAAATTGGTTTGATAAATTTATAAAATTC
TTCTTGGCTAGCTCCCCCATCAATATAACCTGCATATCCGTTTTTTGATTGATCAAAAAAGATTTCTTTA
TACTTTTCTGGAAGTTGTTGTCGAACTAAAGCTTTTAAAAGAGTCAAGTCTTGATGATGTTCATCGTAGC
GTTTAATCATTGAAGCTGATAGGGGAGCCTTAGTTATTTCAGTATTTACTCTTAGGATATCTGAAAGTAA
AATAGCATCTGATAAATTCTTAGCTGCCAAAAACAAATCAGCATATTGATCTCCAATTTGCGCCAATAAA
TTATCTAAATCATCATCGTAAGTATCTTTTGAAAGCTGTAATTTAGCATCTTCTGCCAAATCAAAATTTG
ATTTAAAATTAGGGGTCAAACCCAATGACAAAGCAATGAGATTCCCAAATAAGCCATTTTTCTTCTCACC
GGGGAGCTGAGCAATGAGATTTTCTAATCGTCTTGATTTACTCAATCGTGCAGAAAGAATCGCTTTAGCA
TCTACTCCACTTGCGTTAATAGGGTTTTCTTCAAATAATTGATTGTAGGTTTGTACCAACTGGATAAATA
GTTTGTCCACATCACTATTATCAGGATTTAAATCTCCCTCAATCAAAAAATGACCACGAAACTTAATCAT
ATGCGCTAAGGCCAAATAGATTAAGCGCAAATCCGCTTTATCAGTAGAATCTACCAATTTTTTTCGCAGA
TGATAGATAGTTGGATATTTCTCATGATAAGCAACTTCATCTACTATATTTCCAAAAATAGGATGACGTT
CATGCTTCTTATCTTCTTCCACCAAAAAAGACTCTTCAAGTCGATGAAAGAAACTATCATCTACTTTCGC
CATCTCATTTGAAAAAATCTCCTGTAGATAACAAATACGATTCTTCCGACGTGTATACCTTCTACGAGCT
GTCCGTTTGAGACGAGTCGCTTCCGCTGTCTCTCCACTGTCAAATAAAAGAGCCCCTATAAGATTTTTTT
TGATACTGTGGCGGTCTGTATTTCCCAGAACCTTGAACTTTTTAGACGGAACCTTATATTCATCAGTGAT
CACCGCCCATCCGACGCTATTTGTGCCGATAGCTAAGCCTATTGAGTATTTCTTATCCATACTAGTTTTC
CTGTGTGAAACCTGCTGATGTGCTCAGTATCTTGTTATCCGCTCACAATGTCAATGTTATCCGCTCACAT
TTATAATATTTTATCTGATTAATAAGATGATCTTCTTGAGATCGTTTTGGTCTGCGCGTAATCTCTTGCT
CTGAAAACGAAAAAACCGCCTTGCAGGGCGGTTTTTCGAAGGTTCTCTGAGCTACCAACTCTTTGAACCG
AGGTAACTGGCTTGGTGATAAGCTGTCAAACCAGATCAATTCGCACTAGTCTGCAGACGTAAAAAAAGCG
GCGTGGTTAGCCGCTTTTTTAATTGCCGGAGCGCAATAAAAAAGCCCCCGGAAGGTGATCTTCCGGGGGC
TTTCTCATGCGTTGCTTGTATTGAAAATGGGGGCCATGCCTACCTATCTGCCTCCCGGGAAGCGGCATGC
ATTTACGTT
